>Addgene plasmid #61017 | GB-NES | addgene full sequence | sequence record 314148 | Addgene NGS Result
GACATTGATTATTGACTAGTTATTAATAGTAATCAATTACGGGGTCATTAGTTCATAGCCCATATATGGA
GTTCCGCGTTACATAACTTACGGTAAATGGCCCGCCTGGCTGACCGCCCAACGACCCCCGCCCATTGACG
TCAATAATGACGTATGTTCCCATAGTAACGCCAATAGGGACTTTCCATTGACGTCAATGGGTGGAGTATT
TACGGTAAACTGCCCACTTGGCAGTACATCAAGTGTATCATATGCCAAGTACGCCCCCTATTGACGTCAA
TGACGGTAAATGGCCCGCCTGGCATTATGCCCAGTACATGACCTTATGGGACTTTCCTACTTGGCAGTAC
ATCTACGTATTAGTCATCGCTATTACCATGGTGATGCGGTTTTGGCAGTACATCAATGGGCGTGGATAGC
GGTTTGACTCACGGGGATTTCCAAGTCTCCACCCCATTGACGTCAATGGGAGTTTGTTTTGGCACCAAAA
TCAACGGGACTTTCCAAAATGTCGTAACAACTCCGCCCCATTGACGCAAATGGGCGGTAGGCGTGTACGG
TGGGAGGTCTATATAAGCAGAGCTCTCTGGCTAACTAGAGAACCCACTGCTTACTGGCTTATCGAAATTA
ATACGACTCACTATAGGGAGACCCAAGCTGGCTAGCGTGCCGCCACCATGGCCTCGAGAGCCTCCTCCGA
GGACAACAACATGGCCACCATCAAAGAGTTCATGCGCTTCAAGGTGCGCATGGAGGGCTCCATGAACGGC
CACGAGTTCGAGATCGAGGGCGAGGGCGAGGGCCGCCCCTACGAGGGCACCCAGACCGCCAAGCTGAAGG
TGACCAAGGGCGGCCCCCTGCCCTTTGCCTGGGACATCCTGTCCCCCCAGATCATGTACGGCTCCAAAGC
GTACGTGAGGCACCCCGCCGACATCCCCGATTACAAGAAGCTGCCCTTCCCCGAGGGCTTCAAGTGGGAG
CGCGTGATGAACTTCGAAGACGGCGGTCTGGTGACCGTTACCCAGGACTCCTCCCTGCAGGACGGCACGC
TGATCTGCAAGGTGAAGATTCGCGGCACCAACTTCCCCCCCGACGGCCCCGTAATGCAGAAGAAGACCAT
GGGCTGGGAGGCCTCCACCGAGATGCTGTACCCCAAGGACGGCGTGCTGAAGGGCCATAGCTATCAGGCC
CTGAAGCTGAAGGACGGCGGCCACTACCTGGTGGAGTTCGAGACCATCTACATGGCCAAGAAGCCCGTGC
AACTGCCCGGCGATTACTGTGTGGACACCAAGCTGGACATCACCTCCCACAACGAGGACTACACCATCGT
GGAACAGTACGGGCGCTCCGAGGGCCGCCACCGTCTGGGCATGGACGAGCGGTACAAGTTAGCCTTGAAA
TTAGCAGGTCTTGATATCGGGAGCTAAAAGCTTGGTAAACCGCTGATCAGCCTCGACTGTGCCTTCTAGT
TGCCAGCCATCTGTTGTTTGCCCCTCCCCCGTGCCTTCCTTGACCCTGGAAGGTGCCACTCCCACTGTCC
TTTCCTAATAAAATGAGGAAATTGCATCGCATTGTCTGAGTAGGTGTCATTCTATTCTGGGGGGTGGGGT
GGGGCAGGACAGCAAGGGGGAGGATTGGGAAGACAATAGCAGGCATGCTGGGGATGCGGTGGGCTCTATG
GCTTCTGAGGCGGAAAGAACCAGCTGGGGCTCTAGGGGGTATCCCC
[124 nt withheld, positions 1727-1850]
C
[91 nt withheld, positions 1852-1942]
A
[49 nt withheld, positions 1944-1992]
CCTTTGACGTTGGAGTCCACGTTCTTT
[37 nt withheld, positions 2020-2056]
ACCCTATCTCGGTCTATTCTTTTGATTTATAAGGGATTTTGCCGATTTCGGCCTATTGGTTAAAAAATGA
GCTGATTTAACAAAAATTTAACGCGAATTAATTCTGTGGAATGTGTGTCAGTTAGGGTGTGGAAAGTCCC
CAGGCTCCCCAGCAGGCAGAAGTATGCAAAGCATGCATCTCAATTAGTCAGCAACCAGGTGTGGAAAGTC
CCCAGGCTCCCCAGCAGGCAGAAGTATGCAAAGCATGCATCTCAATTAGTCAGCAACCATAGTCCCGCCC
CTAACTCCGCCCATCCCGCCCCTAACTCCGCCCAGTTCCGCCCATTCTCCGCCCCATGGCTGACTAATTT
TTTTTATTTATGCAGAGGCCGAGGCCGCCTCTGCCTCTGAGCTATTCCAGAAGTAGTGAGGAGGCTTTTT
TGGAGGCCTAGGCTTTTGCAAAAAGCTCCCGGGAGCTTGTATATCCATTTTCGGATCTGATCAAGAGACA
GGATGAGGATCGTTTCGCATGATTGAACAAGATGGATTGCACGCAGGTTCTCCGGCCGCTTGGGTGGAGA
GGCTATTCGGCTATGACTGGGCACAACAGACAATCGGCTGCTCTGATGCCGCCGTGTTCCGGCTGTCAGC
GCAGGGGCGCCCGGTTCTTTTTGTCAAGACCGACCTGTCCGGTGCCCTGAATGAACTGCAGGACGAGGCA
GCGCGGCTATCGTGGCTGGCCACGACGGGCGTTCCTTGCGCAGCTGTGCTCGACGTTGTCACTGAAGCGG
GAAGGGACTGGCTGCTATTGGGCGAAGTGCCGGGGCAGGATCTCCTGTCATCTCACCTTGCTCCTGCCGA
GAAAGTATCCATCATGGCTGATGCAATGCGGCGGCTGCATACGCTTGATCCGGCTACCTGCCCATTCGAC
CACCAAGCGAAACATCGCATCGAGCGAGCACGTACTCGGATGGAAGCCGGTCTTGTCGATCAGGATGATC
TGGACGAAGAGCATCAGGGGCTCGCGCCAGCCGAACTGTTCGCCAGGCTCAAGGCGCGCATGCCCGACGG
CGAGGATCTCGTCGTGACCCATGGCGATGCCTGCTTGCCGAATATCATGGTGGAAAATGGCCGCTTTTCT
GGATTCATCGACTGTGGCCGGCTGGGTGTGGCGGACCGCTATCAGGACATAGCGTTGGCTACCCGTGATA
TTGCTGAAGAGCTTGGCGGCGAATGGGCTGACCGCTTCCTCGTGCTTTACGGTATCGCCGCTCCCGATTC
GCAGCGCATCGCCTTCTATCGCCTTCTTGACGAGTTCTTCTGAGCGGGACTCTGGGGTTCGAAATGACCG
ACCAAGCGACGCCCAACCTGCCATCACGAGATTTCGATTCCACCGCCGCCTTCTATGAAAGGTTGGGCTT
CGGAATCGTTTTCCGGGACGCCGGCTGGATGATCCTCCAGCGCGGGGATCTCATGCTGGAGTTCTTCGCC
CACCCCAACTTGTTTATTGCAGCTTATAATGGTTACAAATAAAGCAATAGCATCACAAATTTCACAAATA
AAGCATTTTTTTCACTGCATTCTAGTTGTGGTTTGTCCAAACTCATCAATGTATCTTATCATGTCTGTAT
ACCGTCGACCTCTAGCTAGAGCTTGGCGTAATCATGGTCATAGCTGTTTCCTGTGTGAAATTGTTATCCG
CTCACAATTCCACACAACATACGAGCCGGAAGCATAAAGTGTAAAGCCTGGGGTGCCTAATGAGTGAGCT
AACTCACATTAATTGCGTTGCGCTCACTGCCCGCTTTCCAGTCGGGAAACCTGTCGTGCCAGCTGCATTA
ATGAATCGGCCAACGCGCGGGGAGAGGCGGTTTGCGTATTGGGCGCTCTTCCGCTTCCTCGCTCACTGAC
TCGCTGCGCTCGGTCGTTCGGCTGCGGCGAGCGGTATCAGCTCACTCAAAGGCGGTAATACGGTTATCCA
CAGAATCAGGGGATAACGCAGGAAAGAACATGTGAGCAAAAGGCCAGCAAAAGGCCAGGAACCGTAAAAA
GGCCGCGTTGCTGGCGTTTTTCCATAGGCTCCGCCCCCCTGACGAGCATCACAAAAATCGACGCTCAAGT
CAGAGGTGGCGAAACCCGACAGGACTATAAAGATACCAGGCGTTTCCCCCTGGAAGCTCCCTCGTGCGCT
CTCCTGTTCCGACCCTGCCGCTTACCGGATACCTGTCCGCCTTTCTCCCTTCGGGAAGCGTGGCGCTTTC
TCATAGCTCACGCTATAGGTATCTCAGTTCGGTGTAGGTCGTTCGCTCCAAGCTGGGCTGTGTGCACGAA
CCCCCCGTTCAGCCCGACCGCTGCGCCTTATCCGGTAACTATCGTCTTGAGTCCAACCCGGTAAGACACG
ACTTATCGCCACTGGCAGCAGCCACTGGTAACAGGATTAGCAGAGCGAGGTATGTAGGCGGTGCTACAGA
GTTCTTGAAGTGGTGGCCTAACTACGGCTACACTAGAAGAACAGTATTTGGTATCTGCGCTCTGCTGAAG
CCAGTTACCTTCGGAAAAAGAGTTGGTAGCTCTTGATCCGGCAAACAAACCACCGCTGGTAGCGGTGGTT
TTTTTGTTTGCAAGCAGCAGATTACGCGCAGAAAAAAAGGATCTCAAGAAGATCCTTTGATCTTTTCTAC
GGGGTCTGACGCTCAGTGGAACGAAAACTCACGTTAAGGGATTTTGGTCATGAGATTATCAAAAAGGATC
TTCACCTAGATCCTTTTAAATTAAAAATGAAGTTTTAAATCAATCTAAAGTATATATGAGTAAACTTGGT
CTGACAGTTACCAATGCTTAATCAGTGAGGCACCTATCTCAGCGATCTGTCTATTTCGTTCATCCATAGT
TGCCTGACTCCCCGTCGTGTAGATAACTACGATACGGGAGGGCTTACCATCTGGCCCCAGTGCTGCAATG
ATACCGCGAGACCCACGCTCACCGGCTCCAGATTTATCAGCAATAAACCAGCCAGCCGGAAGGGCCGAGC
GCAGAAGTGGTCCTGCAACTTTATCCGCCTCCATCCAGTCTATTAATTGTTGCCGGGAAGCTAGAGTAAG
TAGTTCGCCAGTTAATAGTTTGCGCAACGTTGTTGCCATTGCTACAGGCATCGTGGTGTCACGCTCGTCG
TTTGGTATGGCTTCATTCAGCTCCGGTTCCCAACGATCAAGGCGAGTTACATGATCCCCCATGTTGTGCA
AAAAAGCGGTTAGCTCCTTCGGTCCTCCGATCGTTGTCAGAAGTAAGTTGGCCGCAGTGTTATCACTCAT
GGTTATGGCAGCACTGCATAATTCTCTTACTGTCATGCCATCCGTAAGATGCTTTTCTGTGACTGGTGAG
TACTCAACCAAGTCATTCTGAGAATAGTGTATGCGGCGACCGAGTTGCTCTTGCCCGGCGTCAATACGGG
ATAATACCGCGCCACATAGCAGAACTTTAAAAGTGCTCATCATTGGAAAACGTTCTTCGGGGCGAAAACT
CTCAAGGATCTTACCGCTGTTGAGATCCAGTTCGATGTAACCCACTCGTGCACCCAACTGATCTTCAGCA
TCTTTTACTTTCACCAGCGTTTCTGGGTGAGCAAAAACAGGAAGGCAAAATGCCGCAAAAAAGGGAATAA
GGGCGACACGGAAATGTTGAATACTCATACTCTTCCTTTTTCAATATTATTGAAGCATTTATCAGGGTTA
TTGTCTCATGAGCGGATACATATTTGAATGTATTTAGAAAAATAAACAAATAGGGGTTCCGCGCACATTT
CCCCGAAAAGTGCCACCTGACGTCGACGGATCGGGAGATCTCCCGATCCCCTATGGTGCACTCTCAGTAC
AATCTGCTCTGATGCCGCATAGTTAAGCCAGTATCTGCTCCCTGCTTGTGTGTTGGAGGTCGCTGAGTAG
TGCGCGAGCAAAATTTAAGCTACAACAAGGCAAGGCTTGACCGACAATTGCATGAAGAATCTGCTTAGGG
TTAGGCGTTTTGCGCTGCTTCGCGATGTACGGGCCAGATATACGCGTT
Features (pLannotate 1.2.2; 21 found; start..end, strand, type, name):
      1..380     +  enhancer       CMV enhancer: human cytomegalovirus immediate early enhancer
    381..584     +  promoter       CMV promoter: human cytomegalovirus (CMV) immediate early promoter
    580..613     +  LTR            5' LTR (truncated) (fragment): truncated 5' long terminal repeat (LTR) from HIV-1
    629..647     +  promoter       T7 promoter: promoter for bacteriophage T7 RNA polymerase
    690..1367    +  CDS            dimer2: dimer2 is a basic (constitutively fluorescent) orange fluorescent protein published in 2002, derived from Discosoma sp.. It has low acid sensitivity.
   1366..1389    +  CDS            mNeonGreen (fragment): bright monomeric yellow-green fluorescent protein derived from LanYFP (Shaner et al., 2013)
   1457..1681    +  polyA_signal   bGH poly(A) signal: bovine growth hormone polyadenylation signal
   1685..1706    +  promoter       SV40 promoter (fragment): SV40 enhancer and early promoter
   1727..2155    +  rep_origin     f1 ori (sequence partly withheld): f1 bacteriophage origin of replication; arrow indicates direction of (+) strand synthesis
   2169..2498    +  promoter       SV40 promoter: SV40 enhancer and early promoter
   2565..3356    +  CDS            neo: KKA2_KLEPN - Also known as kan, nptII. Experimental evidence at protein level: Swiss-Prot protein existence level 1. Resistance to kanamycin, neomycin, paromomycin, ribostamycin, butirosin and gentamicin B. From Klebsiella pneumoniae.
   3380..3538    +  CDS            ble (fragment): BLE_KLEPN - Experimental evidence at protein level: Swiss-Prot protein existence level 1. Binding protein with a strong affinity to the bleomycin family of antibiotics. Binds to CL990; an antimitotic-antibiotic compound. From Klebsiella pneumoniae.
   3533..3654    +  polyA_signal   SV40 poly(A) signal: SV40 polyadenylation signal
   3727..3743    -  protein_bind   lac operator: The lac repressor binds to the lac operator to inhibit transcription in E. coli. This inhibition can be relieved by adding lactose or isopropyl-β-D-thiogalactopyranoside (IPTG). lac repressor encoded by lacI
   3751..3781    -  promoter       lac promoter: promoter for the E. coli lac operon
   3796..3817    -  protein_bind   CAP binding site: CAP binding activates transcription in the presence of cAMP. E. coli catabolite activator protein
   3830..3922    -  CDS            lacI (fragment): lac repressor; lacI; The lac repressor binds to the lac operator to inhibit transcription in E. coli. This inhibition can be relieved by adding lactose or isopropyl-β-D-thiogalactopyranoside (IPTG).
   4105..4693    -  rep_origin     ori: high-copy-number ColE1/pMB1/pBR322/pUC origin of replication
   4864..5724    -  CDS            AmpR: β-lactamase; bla; confers resistance to ampicillin, carbenicillin, and related antibiotics
   5725..5829    -  promoter       AmpR promoter: bla
   5888..5940    -  misc_feature   bom (fragment): basis of mobility region from pBR322
