[The description below was written by a language model from this plasmid's Addgene catalogue record and pLannotate feature annotations shown in this document.]
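Description:
GB-NES is a mammalian expression plasmid built on a pcDNA3.1 backbone whose multiple cloning site was replaced with a custom sequence that keeps the reading frame compatible with pBAD HisB. It is propagated in E. coli through a high-copy ColE1/pUC-type origin with ampicillin resistance (AmpR under its own bla promoter) and also carries an f1 origin. For stable selection in mammalian cells, an SV40 promoter drives the neomycin phosphotransferase gene, conferring G418 resistance, followed by an SV40 polyadenylation signal.

The payload is a synthetic coding sequence for ddGFP B, the dark "B" copy of the dimerization-dependent green fluorescent protein pair, fused at its C terminus to a short nuclear export signal that directs the protein to the cytoplasm. It was cloned between XhoI and HindIII sites. Expression is driven by the CMV immediate-early enhancer and promoter and terminated by the bovine growth hormone polyadenylation signal; a T7 promoter lies just upstream of the insert. The automated annotation labels the open reading frame as "dimer2", a Discosoma-derived fluorescent protein. This probably reflects sequence similarity to that family rather than a different insert. The small "mNeonGreen", HIV LTR, ble and lacI fragments are likely incidental short matches.

In the dimerization-dependent system, the B copy is non-fluorescent on its own and raises the fluorescence of a weakly fluorescent "A" partner when the two bind. The associated publication describes ratiometric biosensors based on exchange of such partners, so this plasmid presumably supplies a cytoplasmically localized B component for them. The sequenced record is 6,094 nt, somewhat shorter than the catalogued total of 6,256 bp.
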