Addgene plasmid #61017: GB-NES
Purpose: ddGFP B-NES
Depositing lab: Robert Campbell. Depositing organization: University of Alberta. Publication: Ratiometric biosensors based on dimerization-dependent fluorescent protein exchange. Ding Y, Li J, Enterina JR, Shen Y, Zhang I, Tewson PH, Mo GC, Zhang J, Quinn AM, Hughes TE, Maysinger D, Alford SC, Zhang Y, Campbell RE. Nat Methods. 2015 Jan 26. doi: 10.1038/nmeth.3261. PubMed 25622108.
Backbone
  Vector backbone: pcDNA3.1
  Backbone size w/o insert (bp): 5500
  Total vector size (bp): 6256
  Modifications to backbone: Multi cloning sites has been replaced by a customized sequence, which is compatible to the reading frame of vector pBAD hisB.
  Vector type: Mammalian Expression
  Selectable markers: Neomycin (select with G418)
Growth in bacteria
  Bacterial resistance: Ampicillin, 100 μg/mL
  Growth temperature: 37°C
  Growth strain: DH10B
  Copy number: High Copy
Gene/Insert
  Gene/Insert name: ddGFP B (alt name: dimerization dependent green fluorescent protein (ddGFP) dark copy)
  Species: Synthetic; synthetic construct
  Insert size (bp): 756
  GenBank ID: KP030819
  Promoter: CMV
  Tag / fusion protein: NES sequence LALKLAGLDIGS (C terminal on insert); HindIII site (N terminal on insert)
  Cloning method: Restriction Enzyme; 5′ cloning site XhoI (not destroyed); 3′ cloning site HindIII (not destroyed)
  Sequencing primers: 5′ T7 Promoter forward primer; 3′ BGH Reverse primers
Terms and licenses: Academic/Nonprofit Terms; Industry Terms: Not Available to Industry
How to cite: GB-NES was a gift from Robert Campbell (Addgene plasmid # 61017 ; http://n2t.net/addgene:61017 ; RRID:Addgene_61017)
